Addgene plasmid #128890: pMV6
Purpose: Position 5 module- Adh1 terminator
Depositing lab: Gilles Charvin. Depositing organization: Institut de Genetique et de Biologie Moleculaire et Cellulaire (IGBMC). Publication: COSPLAY: An expandable toolbox for combinatorial and swift generation of expression plasmids in yeast. Goulev Y, Matifas A, Heyer V, Reina-San-Martin B, Charvin G. PLoS One. 2019 Aug 28;14(8):e0220694. doi: 10.1371/journal.pone.0220694. eCollection 2019. PubMed 31461461.
Backbone
  Vector backbone: pUC57BsaI
  Backbone size w/o insert (bp): 2724
  Total vector size (bp): 2961
  Modifications to backbone: Insertion of CAGG-ADH1t-AGCA by MEGAWHOP
  Vector type: Yeast Expression, Synthetic Biology
Growth in bacteria
  Bacterial resistance: Ampicillin, 100 μg/mL
  Growth temperature: 37°C
  Growth strain: DH5alpha
  Copy number: Unknown
Gene/Insert
  Gene/Insert name: ADH1 terminator
  Species: S. cerevisiae (budding yeast)
  Insert size (bp): 237
Terms and licenses: Academic/Nonprofit Terms; Industry Terms: Not Available to Industry
Depositor comments: Please visit https://www.biorxiv.org/content/10.1101/630277v1 for BioRxiv preprint.
How to cite: pMV6 was a gift from Gilles Charvin (Addgene plasmid # 128890 ; http://n2t.net/addgene:128890 ; RRID:Addgene_128890)
