[The description below was written by a language model from this plasmid's Addgene catalogue record and pLannotate feature annotations shown in this document.]
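Description:
pMV6 is a small (about 3 kb) part-donor plasmid from the COSPLAY toolbox, a modular system for combinatorial assembly of yeast expression plasmids. It is built on pUC57BsaI, a pUC57-derived cloning backbone, and is maintained in E. coli through the high-copy ColE1/pUC origin, with selection by the β-lactamase (AmpR) gene under its native promoter. The annotation also picks up the usual pUC-type remnants: the CAP binding site, lac promoter and lac operator upstream of the cloning region, a lacZα fragment downstream of it, and short fragments matching lacI, bom, rop and an RSF origin. These are backbone relics rather than functional elements. The plasmid carries no yeast origin or yeast selection marker, so it is not itself a yeast expression vector despite the catalogue category. It serves as a storage vector for a single module.

The payload is the Saccharomyces cerevisiae ADH1 transcription terminator, recorded as a 237 bp insert and annotated on the reverse strand between the lac promoter region and the lacZα fragment. It was introduced by MEGAWHOP whole-plasmid PCR cloning together with defined four-nucleotide flanks, which mark it as the "position 5" module of the toolbox. The backbone name and the flanking overhangs suggest that the module is released and ordered by type IIS (BsaI, Golden Gate-style) assembly, although the record does not spell out the mechanism. In use, the terminator would be combined with modules for the other positions, the contents of which this record does not specify, to supply transcription termination and 3' end processing for the assembled yeast expression cassette.
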