Features (pLannotate 1.2.2; 12 found; start..end, strand, type, name):
     13..146     +  rep_origin     RSF ori (fragment): Plasmids containing the RSF 1030 origin of replication can be propagated in E. coli cells that contain additional plasmids with compatible origins.
    148..240     +  CDS            lacI (fragment): lac repressor; lacI; The lac repressor binds to the lac operator to inhibit transcription in E. coli. This inhibition can be relieved by adding lactose or isopropyl-β-D-thiogalactopyranoside (IPTG).
    253..274     +  protein_bind   CAP binding site: CAP binding activates transcription in the presence of cAMP. E. coli catabolite activator protein
    289..319     +  promoter       lac promoter: promoter for the E. coli lac operon
    327..343     +  protein_bind   lac operator: The lac repressor binds to the lac operator to inhibit transcription in E. coli. This inhibition can be relieved by adding lactose or isopropyl-β-D-thiogalactopyranoside (IPTG). lac repressor encoded by lacI
    455..642     -  terminator     ADH1 terminator: S. cerevisiae ADH1; transcription terminator for the S. cerevisiae alcohol dehydrogenase 1 (ADH1) gene
    708..865     +  CDS            lacZα (fragment): LacZα fragment of β-galactosidase; lacZ fragment
    871..970     -  misc_feature   bom (fragment): basis of mobility region from pBR322
   1072..1107    -  CDS            rop (fragment): Rop protein, which maintains plasmids at low copy number; rop
   1202..1306    +  promoter       AmpR promoter: bla
   1307..2167    +  CDS            AmpR: β-lactamase; bla; confers resistance to ampicillin, carbenicillin, and related antibiotics
   2338..2926    +  rep_origin     ori: high-copy-number ColE1/pMB1/pBR322/pUC origin of replication
>Addgene plasmid #128890 | pMV6 | addgene full sequence | sequence record 252823 | Addgene NGS Result
CTTTTGCTGGCCTTTTGCTCACATGTTCTTTCCTGCGTTATCCCCTGATTCTGTGGATAACCGTATTACC
GCCTTTGAGTGAGCTGATACCGCTCGCCGCAGCCGAACGACCGAGCGCAGCGAGTCAGTGAGCGAGGAAG
CGGAAGAGCGCCCAATACGCAAACCGCCTCTCCCCGCGCGTTGGCCGATTCATTAATGCAGCTGGCACGA
CAGGTTTCCCGACTGGAAAGCGGGCAGTGAGCGCAACGCAATTAATGTGAGTTAGCTCACTCATTAGGCA
CCCCAGGCTTTACACTTTATGCTTCCGGCTCGTATGTTGTGTGGAATTGTGAGCGGATAACAATTTCACA
CAGGAAACAGCTATGACCATGATTACGCCAAGCTTGCATGCAGGCCTCTGCAGTCGGCGGGCCCGGTCTC
TTGCTATATTACCCTGTTATCCCTAGCGGATCTGCCGGTAGAGGTGTGGTCAATAAGAGCGACCTCATAC
TATACCTGAGAAAGCAACCTGACCTACAGGAAAGAGTTACTCAAGAATAAGAATTTTCGTTTTAAAACCT
AAGAGTCACTTTAAAATTTGTATACACTTATTTTTTTTATAACTTATTTAATAATAAAAATCATAAATCA
TAAGAAATTCGCTTATTTAGAAGTCCTGCGAGACCGGGATCCGATATCTAGATGCATTCGCGAGGTACCG
AGCTCGAATTCACTGGCCGTCGTTTTACAACGTCGTGACTGGGAAAACCCTGGCGTTACCCAACTTAATC
GCCTTGCAGCACATCCCCCTTTCGCCAGCTGGCGTAATAGCGAAGAGGCCCGCACCGATCGCCCTTCCCA
ACAGTTGCGCAGCCTGAATGGCGAATGGCGCCTGATGCGGTATTTTCTCCTTACGCATCTGTGCGGTATT
TCACACCGCATATGGTGCACTCTCAGTACAATCTGCTCTGATGCCGCATAGTTAAGCCAGCCCCGACACC
CGCCAACACCCGCTGACGCGCCCTGACGGGCTTGTCTGCTCCCGGCATCCGCTTACAGACAAGCTGTGAC
CGTCTCCGGGAGCTGCATGTGTCAGAGGTTTTCACCGTCATCACCGAAACGCGCGAGACGAAAGGGCCTC
GTGATACGCCTATTTTTATAGGTTAATGTCATGATAATAATGGTTTCTTAGACGTCAGGTGGCACTTTTC
GGGGAAATGTGCGCGGAACCCCTATTTGTTTATTTTTCTAAATACATTCAAATATGTATCCGCTCATGAG
ACAATAACCCTGATAAATGCTTCAATAATATTGAAAAAGGAAGAGTATGAGTATTCAACATTTCCGTGTC
GCCCTTATTCCCTTTTTTGCGGCATTTTGCCTTCCTGTTTTTGCTCACCCAGAAACGCTGGTGAAAGTAA
AAGATGCTGAAGATCAGTTGGGTGCACGAGTGGGTTACATCGAACTGGATCTCAACAGCGGTAAGATCCT
TGAGAGTTTTCGCCCCGAAGAACGTTTTCCAATGATGAGCACTTTTAAAGTTCTGCTATGTGGCGCGGTA
TTATCCCGTATTGACGCCGGGCAAGAGCAACTCGGTCGCCGCATACACTATTCTCAGAATGACTTGGTTG
AGTACTCACCAGTCACAGAAAAGCATCTTACGGATGGCATGACAGTAAGAGAATTATGCAGTGCTGCCAT
AACCATGAGTGATAACACTGCGGCCAACTTACTTCTGACAACGATCGGAGGACCGAAGGAGCTAACCGCT
TTTTTGCACAACATGGGGGATCATGTAACTCGCCTTGATCGTTGGGAACCGGAGCTGAATGAAGCCATAC
CAAACGACGAGCGTGACACCACGATGCCTGTAGCAATGGCAACAACGTTGCGCAAACTATTAACTGGCGA
ACTACTTACTCTAGCTTCCCGGCAACAATTAATAGACTGGATGGAGGCGGATAAAGTTGCAGGACCACTT
CTGCGCTCGGCCCTTCCGGCTGGCTGGTTTATTGCTGATAAATCTGGAGCCGGTGAGCGTGGATCTCGCG
GTATCATTGCAGCACTGGGGCCAGATGGTAAGCCCTCCCGTATCGTAGTTATCTACACGACGGGGAGTCA
GGCAACTATGGATGAACGAAATAGACAGATCGCTGAGATAGGTGCCTCACTGATTAAGCATTGGTAACTG
TCAGACCAAGTTTACTCATATATACTTTAGATTGATTTAAAACTTCATTTTTAATTTAAAAGGATCTAGG
TGAAGATCCTTTTTGATAATCTCATGACCAAAATCCCTTAACGTGAGTTTTCGTTCCACTGAGCGTCAGA
CCCCGTAGAAAAGATCAAAGGATCTTCTTGAGATCCTTTTTTTCTGCGCGTAATCTGCTGCTTGCAAACA
AAAAAACCACCGCTACCAGCGGTGGTTTGTTTGCCGGATCAAGAGCTACCAACTCTTTTTCCGAAGGTAA
CTGGCTTCAGCAGAGCGCAGATACCAAATACTGTTCTTCTAGTGTAGCCGTAGTTAGGCCACCACTTCAA
GAACTCTGTAGCACCGCCTACATACCTCGCTCTGCTAATCCTGTTACCAGTGGCTGCTGCCAGTGGCGAT
AAGTCGTGTCTTACCGGGTTGGACTCAAGACGATAGTTACCGGATAAGGCGCAGCGGTCGGGCTGAACGG
GGGGTTCGTGCACACAGCCCAGCTTGGAGCGAACGACCTACACCGAACTGAGATACCTACAGCGTGAGCT
ATGAGAAAGCGCCACGCTTCCCGAAGGGAGAAAGGCGGACAGGTATCCGGTAAGCGGCAGGGTCGGAACA
GGAGAGCGCACGAGGGAGCTTCCAGGGGGAAACGCCTGGTATCTTTATAGTCCTGTCGGGTTTCGCCACC
TCTGACTTGAGCGTCGATTTTTGTGATGCTCGTCAGGGGGGCGGAGCCTATGGAAAAACGCCAGCAACGC
GGCCTTTTTACGGTTCCTGGC
